>Addgene plasmid #193565 | nCLC-ShadowY | addgene full sequence | sequence record 380163 | Addgene NGS Result
CCATGCATTAGTTATTAATAGTAATCAATTACGGGGTCATTAGTTCATAGCCCATATATGGAGTTCCGCG
TTACATAACTTACGGTAAATGGCCCGCCTGGCTGACCGCCCAACGACCCCCGCCCATTGACGTCAATAAT
GACGTATGTTCCCATAGTAACGCCAATAGGGACTTTCCATTGACGTCAATGGGTGGAGTATTTACGGTAA
ACTGCCCACTTGGCAGTACATCAAGTGTATCATATGCCAAGTACGCCCCCTATTGACGTCAATGACGGTA
AATGGCCCGCCTGGCATTATGCCCAGTACATGACCTTATGGGACTTTCCTACTTGGCAGTACATCTACGT
ATTAGTCATCGCTATTACCATGGTGATGCGGTTTTGGCAGTACATCAATGGGCGTGGATAGCGGTTTGAC
TCACGGGGATTTCCAAGTCTCCACCCCATTGACGTCAATGGGAGTTTGTTTTGGCACCAAAATCAACGGG
ACTTTCCAAAATGTCGTAACAACTCCGCCCCATTGACGCAAATGGGCGGTAGGCGTGTACGGTGGGAGGT
CTATATAAGCAGAGCTGGTTTAGTGAACCGTCAGATCCGCTAGCGCTACCGGACTCAGATCTCGAGCTCA
AGCTTCGAATTCTGCAGTCGACGGTACCGCGGGCCCGGGATCCACCGGTCGCCACCATGGCTGATGACTT
TGGCTTCTTCTCGTCGTCGGAGAGTGGTGCCCCGGAGGCGGCGGAGGAGGACCCGGCGGCCGCCTTCCTG
GCCCAGCAGGAGAGCGAGATTGCAGGCATAGAGAACGACGAGGGCTTCGGGGCACCTGCCGGCAGCCATG
CGGCCCCCGCACAGCCGGGCCCCACGAGTGGGGCTGGTTCTGAGGACATGGGGACCACAGTCAATGGAGA
TGTGTTTCAGGAGGCCAACGGTCCTGCTGATGGCTACGCAGCCATTGCCCAGGCTGACAGGCTGACCCAG
GAGCCTGAGAGCATCCGCAAGTGGCGAGAGGAGCAGAGGAAACGGCTGCAAGAGCTGGATGCTGCATCTA
AGGTCACGGAACAGGAATGGCGGGAGAAGGCCAAGAAGGACCTGGAGGAGTGGAACCAGCGCCAGAGTGA
ACAAGTAGAGAAGAACAAGATCAACAACCGGATCGCTGACAAAGCATTCTACCAGCAGCCAGATGCTGAT
ATCATCGGCTACGTGGCATCCGAGGAGGCTTTCGTGAAGGAATCCAAGGAGGAGACCCCAGGCACAGAGT
GGGAGAAGGTGGCCCAGCTATGTGACTTCAACCCCAAGAGCAGCAAGCAGTGCAAAGATGTGTCCCGCCT
GCGCTCGGTGCTCATGTCCCTGAAGCAGACGCCACTGTCCCGCGGCGGATCCGGAGGGTCTGAGGAGCTG
TTCACCGGGGTGGTGCCCATCCTGGTCGAGCTGGACGGCGACGTAAACGGCCACAAGTTCAGCGTGTCCG
GCGAGGGCGAGGGCGATGCCACCTACGGCAAGCTGACCCTGAAGCTCATCTGCACCACCGGCAAGCTGCC
CGTGCCCTGGCCCACCCTCGTGACCACCTTCGGCTACGGCCTGATGTGCTTCGCGCGCTATCCAGACCAC
ATGAAGCAGCACGACTTCTTCAAGTCCGCCATGCCCGAAGGCTACGTCCAGGAGCGCACCATCTTCTTCA
AGGACGACGGCAACTACAAGACCCGCGCCGAGGTGAAGTTCGAGGGCGACACCCTGGTGAACCGCATCGA
GCTGAAGGGCATCGACTTCAAGGAGGACGGCAACATCCTGGGGCACAAGCTCGAGTACGCTTGGCCCGTG
GTGAATGTCTATATCATGGCCGACAAGCAGAAGAACGGCATCAAGGTGAACTTCTCTATCTATCATAACA
TCGAGGACGGCAGCGTGCAGCTCGCCGACCACTACCAGCAGAACACCCCCATCGGCGACGGGCCCGTGCT
GCTGCCCGACAACCACTACCTGAGCTACTCGGCTAAGCTGAGCAAAGACCCCAACGAGAAGCGCGATCAC
ATGGTCCTGCTGGAGTTCGTGACCGCCGCCGGGATCACTCTCGGCATGGACGAGCTGTACAAGTAAAGCG
GCCGCGACTCTAGATCATAATCAGCCATACCACATTTGTAGAGGTTTTACTTGCTTTAAAAAACCTCCCA
CACCTCCCCCTGAACCTGAAACATAAAATGAATGCAATTGTTGTTGTTAACTTGTTTATTGCAGCTTATA
ATGGTTACAAATAAAGCAATAGCATCACAAATTTCACAAATAAAGCATTTTTTTCACTGCATTCTAGTTG
TGGTTTGTCCAAACTCATCAATGTATCTTAAGGCGTAAATTGTAAGCGTTAATATTTTGTTAAAATTCGC
GTTAAATTTTTGTTAAATCAGCTCATTTTTTAACCAATAGGCCGAAATCGGCAAAATCCCTTATAAATCA
AAAGAATAGACCGAGATAGGGT
[37 nt withheld, positions 2473-2509]
AAAGAACGTGGACTCCAACGTCAAAGG
[49 nt withheld, positions 2537-2585]
T
[91 nt withheld, positions 2587-2677]
G
[124 nt withheld, positions 2679-2802]
CAGGTGGCACTTTTCGGGGAAATGTGCGCGGAACCCCTATTTGTTTATTTTTCTAAATACATTCAAATAT
GTATCCGCTCATGAGACAATAACCCTGATAAATGCTTCAATAATATTGAAAAAGGAAGAGTCCTGAGGCG
GAAAGAACCAGCTGTGGAATGTGTGTCAGTTAGGGTGTGGAAAGTCCCCAGGCTCCCCAGCAGGCAGAAG
TATGCAAAGCATGCATCTCAATTAGTCAGCAACCAGGTGTGGAAAGTCCCCAGGCTCCCCAGCAGGCAGA
AGTATGCAAAGCATGCATCTCAATTAGTCAGCAACCATAGTCCCGCCCCTAACTCCGCCCATCCCGCCCC
TAACTCCGCCCAGTTCCGCCCATTCTCCGCCCCATGGCTGACTAATTTTTTTTATTTATGCAGAGGCCGA
GGCCGCCTCGGCCTCTGAGCTATTCCAGAAGTAGTGAGGAGGCTTTTTTGGAGGCCTAGGCTTTTGCAAA
GATCGATCAAGAGACAGGATGAGGATCGTTTCGCATGATTGAACAAGATGGATTGCACGCAGGTTCTCCG
GCCGCTTGGGTGGAGAGGCTATTCGGCTATGACTGGGCACAACAGACAATCGGCTGCTCTGATGCCGCCG
TGTTCCGGCTGTCAGCGCAGGGGCGCCCGGTTCTTTTTGTCAAGACCGACCTGTCCGGTGCCCTGAATGA
ACTGCAAGACGAGGCAGCGCGGCTATCGTGGCTGGCCACGACGGGCGTTCCTTGCGCAGCTGTGCTCGAC
GTTGTCACTGAAGCGGGAAGGGACTGGCTGCTATTGGGCGAAGTGCCGGGGCAGGATCTCCTGTCATCTC
ACCTTGCTCCTGCCGAGAAAGTATCCATCATGGCTGATGCAATGCGGCGGCTGCATACGCTTGATCCGGC
TACCTGCCCATTCGACCACCAAGCGAAACATCGCATCGAGCGAGCACGTACTCGGATGGAAGCCGGTCTT
GTCGATCAGGATGATCTGGACGAAGAGCATCAGGGGCTCGCGCCAGCCGAACTGTTCGCCAGGCTCAAGG
CGAGCATGCCCGACGGCGAGGATCTCGTCGTGACCCATGGCGATGCCTGCTTGCCGAATATCATGGTGGA
AAATGGCCGCTTTTCTGGATTCATCGACTGTGGCCGGCTGGGTGTGGCGGACCGCTATCAGGACATAGCG
TTGGCTACCCGTGATATTGCTGAAGAGCTTGGCGGCGAATGGGCTGACCGCTTCCTCGTGCTTTACGGTA
TCGCCGCTCCCGATTCGCAGCGCATCGCCTTCTATCGCCTTCTTGACGAGTTCTTCTGAGCGGGACTCTG
GGGTTCGAAATGACCGACCAAGCGACGCCCAACCTGCCATCACGAGATTTCGATTCCACCGCCGCCTTCT
ATGAAAGGTTGGGCTTCGGAATCGTTTTCCGGGACGCCGGCTGGATGATCCTCCAGCGCGGGGATCTCAT
GCTGGAGTTCTTCGCCCACCCTAGGGGGAGGCTAACTGAAACACGGAAGGAGACAATACCGGAAGGAACC
CGCGCTATGACGGCAATAAAAAGACAGAATAAAACGCACGGTGTTGGGTCGTTTGTTCATAAACGCGGGG
TTCGGTCCCAGGGCTGGCACTCTGTCGATACCCCACCGAGACCCCATTGGGGCCAATACGCCCGCGTTTC
TTCCTTTTCCCCACCCCACCCCCCAAGTTCGGGTGAAGGCCCAGGGCTCGCAGCCAACGTCGGGGCGGCA
GGCCCTGCCATAGCCTCAGGTTACTCATATATACTTTAGATTGATTTAAAACTTCATTTTTAATTTAAAA
GGATCTAGGTGAAGATCCTTTTTGATAATCTCATGACCAAAATCCCTTAACGTGAGTTTTCGTTCCACTG
AGCGTCAGACCCCGTAGAAAAGATCAAAGGATCTTCTTGAGATCCTTTTTTTCTGCGCGTAATCTGCTGC
TTGCAAACAAAAAAACCACCGCTACCAGCGGTGGTTTGTTTGCCGGATCAAGAGCTACCAACTCTTTTTC
CGAAGGTAACTGGCTTCAGCAGAGCGCAGATACCAAATACTGTTCTTCTAGTGTAGCCGTAGTTAGGCCA
CCACTTCAAGAACTCTGTAGCACCGCCTACATACCTCGCTCTGCTAATCCTGTTACCAGTGGCTGCTGCC
AGTGGCGATAAGTCGTGTCTTACCGGGTTGGACTCAAGACGATAGTTACCGGATAAGGCGCAGCGGTCGG
GCTGAACGGGGGGTTCGTGCACACAGCCCAGCTTGGAGCGAACGACCTACACCGAACTGAGATACCTACA
GCGTGAGCTATGAGAAAGCGCCACGCTTCCCGAAGGGAGAAAGGCGGACAGGTATCCGGTAAGCGGCAGG
GTCGGAACAGGAGAGCGCACGAGGGAGCTTCCAGGGGGAAACGCCTGGTATCTTTATAGTCCTGTCGGGT
TTCGCCACCTCTGACTTGAGCGTCGATTTTTGTGATGCTCGTCAGGGGGGCGGAGCCTATGGAAAAACGC
CAGCAACGCGGCCTTTTTACGGTTCCTGGCCTTTTGCTGGCCTTTTGCTCACATGTTCTTTCCTGCGTTA
TCCCCTGATTCTGTGGATAACCGTATTACCG
Features (pLannotate 1.2.2; 15 found; start..end, strand, type, name):
     69..372     +  enhancer       CMV enhancer: human cytomegalovirus immediate early enhancer
    373..576     +  promoter       CMV promoter: human cytomegalovirus (CMV) immediate early promoter
    599..679     +  misc_feature   MCS: multiple cloning site
    687..1373    +  CDS            CLTB: CLCB_HUMAN - Experimental evidence at protein level: Swiss-Prot protein existence level 1. Clathrin is the major protein of the polyhedral coat of coated pits and vesicles. From Homo sapiens (Human).
   1392..2096    +  CDS            mEYFP: enhanced YFP with monomerizing A206K mutation (Zacharias et al., 2002) mammalian codon-optimized
   2113..2196    +  CDS            large T antigen (fragment): large T antigen from SV40 (simian virus 40)
   2219..2340    +  polyA_signal   SV40 poly(A) signal: SV40 polyadenylation signal
   2374..2802    -  rep_origin     f1 ori (sequence partly withheld): f1 bacteriophage origin of replication; arrow indicates direction of (+) strand synthesis
   2829..2933    +  promoter       AmpR promoter: bla
   2935..3292    +  promoter       SV40 promoter: SV40 enhancer and early promoter
   3327..4121    +  CDS            NeoR/KanR: aminoglycoside phosphotransferase from Tn5; aph(3')-II (or nptII); confers resistance to neomycin, kanamycin, and G418 (Geneticin®)
   4142..4294    +  CDS            ble (fragment): BLE_KLEPN - Experimental evidence at protein level: Swiss-Prot protein existence level 1. Binding protein with a strong affinity to the bleomycin family of antibiotics. Binds to CL990; an antimitotic-antibiotic compound. From Klebsiella pneumoniae.
   4353..4400    +  polyA_signal   HSV TK poly(A) signal: herpes simplex virus thymidine kinase polyadenylation signal (Cole and Stacy, 1985)
   4491..4507    -  polyA_signal   bGH poly(A) signal (fragment): bovine growth hormone polyadenylation signal
   4729..5317    +  rep_origin     ori: high-copy-number ColE1/pMB1/pBR322/pUC origin of replication
