[The description below was written by a language model from this plasmid's Addgene catalogue record and pLannotate feature annotations shown in this document.]
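Description:
nCLC-ShadowY is a 5,423 bp mammalian expression plasmid built on the Clontech pEGFP-N1 backbone, in which the original fluorescent protein position is occupied by ShadowY and the human clathrin light chain B coding sequence (CLTB, neuronal isoform, 687 bp) has been inserted upstream by Gibson assembly. Transcription is driven by the human cytomegalovirus immediate early enhancer and promoter and terminated by the SV40 polyadenylation signal, producing clathrin light chain B with ShadowY fused to its C terminus through a short linker. The automated annotation labels the tag as mEYFP. This fits the catalogue description, because ShadowY is a yellow fluorescent protein derivative with very low emission, developed as a dark acceptor for FRET and fluorescence lifetime measurements, and the annotation tool simply reports its closest match.

The plasmid replicates in E. coli from a high-copy ColE1/pUC-type origin and also carries an f1 phage origin. A single NeoR/KanR cassette (Tn5 aminoglycoside phosphotransferase) is placed behind both a bacterial bla promoter and the SV40 enhancer/early promoter, with an HSV TK polyadenylation signal downstream. It therefore gives kanamycin resistance in bacteria and can support G418 selection in mammalian cells. The short large T antigen, ble and bGH poly(A) fragments in the feature table look like backbone remnants or partial matches rather than functional elements.

The stated purpose is expression of ShadowY-tagged neuronal clathrin light chain B in mammalian cells. It was deposited with a study of conformational changes in clathrin light chain that regulate lattice structure and endocytosis at the plasma membrane, where a dark acceptor-tagged light chain would suit FRET-based structural measurements.
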