Addgene plasmid #193565: nCLC-ShadowY
Purpose: Expresses human Clathrin Light Chain B (neuronal isoform) tagged with ShadowY in mammalian cells.
Depositing lab: Justin Taraska. Depositing organization: National Heart, Lung, and Blood Institute (NHLBI). Publication: A conformational switch in clathrin light chain regulates lattice structure and endocytosis at the plasma membrane of mammalian cells. Obashi K, Sochacki KA, Strub MP, Taraska JW. Nat Commun. 2023 Feb 9;14(1):732. doi: 10.1038/s41467-023-36304-7. PubMed 36759616.
Backbone
  Vector backbone: pEGFP-N1
  Backbone manufacturer: Clontech
  Total vector size (bp): 5423
  Vector type: Mammalian Expression
Growth in bacteria
  Bacterial resistance: Kanamycin, 50 μg/mL
  Growth temperature: 37°C
  Growth strain: DH5alpha
  Copy number: Unknown
Gene/Insert
  Gene/Insert name: Clathrin light chain B
  Species: H. sapiens (human)
  Insert size (bp): 687
  Mutation: Neuronal isoform
  GenBank ID: NM_007097.5
  Entrez Gene: CLTB (a.k.a. LCB)
  Promoter: CMV
  Tag / fusion protein: ShadowY (C terminal on insert)
  Cloning method: Gibson Cloning
  Sequencing primers: 5′ CMV-F; 3′ SV40-pArev
Resource information
  A portion of this plasmid was derived from a plasmid made by: Addgene #79997 and #104621
Terms and licenses: Academic/Nonprofit Terms; Industry Terms: Not Available to Industry
Depositor comments: Please visit https://doi.org/10.1101/2022.03.21.485138 for bioRxiv preprint.
How to cite: nCLC-ShadowY was a gift from Justin Taraska (Addgene plasmid # 193565 ; http://n2t.net/addgene:193565 ; RRID:Addgene_193565)
